LOCUS       Exported 6750 bp ds-DNA circular SYN 12-MAY-2021
DEFINITION  MAC-tagged gene expression.
ACCESSION   .
VERSION     .
KEYWORDS    MAC-SARS-CoV-2 NSP10
SOURCE      synthetic DNA construct
  ORGANISM  synthetic DNA construct
REFERENCE   1 (bases 1 to 6750)
  AUTHORS   Liu X, Salokas K, Weldatsadik RG, Gawriyski L, Varjosalo M
  TITLE     Combined proximity labeling and affinity purification-mass
            spectrometry workflow for mapping and visualizing protein
            interaction networks.
  JOURNAL   Nat Protoc. 2020 Aug 10. pii: 10.1038/s41596-020-0365-x. doi:
            10.1038/s41596-020-0365-x.
  PUBMED    32778839
REFERENCE   2 (bases 1 to 6750)
  AUTHORS   .
  TITLE     Direct Submission
  JOURNAL   Exported May 12, 2021 from SnapGene Server 1.1.58
            http://www.snapgene.com
FEATURES             Location/Qualifiers
     source          1..6750
                     /organism="synthetic DNA construct"
                     /mol_type="other DNA"
     primer_bind     complement(31..48)
                     /label=L4440
                     /note="L4440 vector, forward primer"
     rep_origin      complement(202..790)
                     /direction=LEFT
                     /label=ori
                     /note="high-copy-number ColE1/pMB1/pBR322/pUC origin of
                     replication"
     primer_bind     complement(282..301)
                     /label=pBR322ori-F
                     /note="pBR322 origin, forward primer"
     CDS             complement(961..1821)
                     /codon_start=1
                     /gene="bla"
                     /product="beta-lactamase"
                     /label=AmpR
                     /note="confers resistance to ampicillin, carbenicillin, and
                     related antibiotics"
                     /translation="MSIQHFRVALIPFFAAFCLPVFAHPETLVKVKDAEDQLGARVGYI
                     ELDLNSGKILESFRPEERFPMMSTFKVLLCGAVLSRIDAGQEQLGRRIHYSQNDLVEYS
                     PVTEKHLTDGMTVRELCSAAITMSDNTAANLLLTTIGGPKELTAFLHNMGDHVTRLDRW
                     EPELNEAIPNDERDTTMPVAMATTLRKLLTGELLTLASRQQLIDWMEADKVAGPLLRSA
                     LPAGWFIADKSGAGERGSRGIIAALGPDGKPSRIVVIYTTGSQATMDERNRQIAEIGAS
                     LIKHW"
     primer_bind     1584..1603
                     /label=Amp-R
                     /note="Ampicillin resistance gene, reverse primer"
     promoter        complement(1822..1926)
                     /gene="bla"
                     /label=AmpR promoter
     primer_bind     complement(2001..2020)
                     /label=pRS-marker
                     /note="pRS vectors, use to sequence yeast selectable
                     marker"
     enhancer        2192..2571
                     /label=CMV enhancer
                     /note="human cytomegalovirus immediate early enhancer"
     promoter        2572..2775
                     /label=CMV promoter
                     /note="human cytomegalovirus (CMV) immediate early
                     promoter"
     primer_bind     2726..2746
                     /label=CMV-F
                     /note="Human CMV immediate early promoter, forward primer"
     protein_bind    2777..2795
                     /gene="tetO"
                     /label=tet operator
                     /bound_moiety="tetracycline repressor TetR"
                     /note="bacterial operator O2 for the tetR and tetA genes"
     protein_bind    2798..2816
                     /gene="tetO"
                     /label=tet operator
                     /bound_moiety="tetracycline repressor TetR"
                     /note="bacterial operator O2 for the tetR and tetA genes"
     primer_bind     2826..2850
                     /label=LNCX
                     /note="Human CMV promoter, forward primer"
     protein_bind    2993..3017
                     /gene="mutant version of attB"
                     /label=attB1
                     /bound_moiety="BP Clonase(TM)"
                     /note="recombination site for the Gateway(R) BP reaction"
     protein_bind    complement(3444..3468)
                     /gene="mutant version of attB"
                     /label=attB2
                     /bound_moiety="BP Clonase(TM)"
                     /note="recombination site for the Gateway(R) BP reaction"
     CDS             3515..3538
                     /codon_start=1
                     /product="peptide that binds Strep-Tactin(R), an engineered
                     form of streptavidin"
                     /label=Strep-Tag II
                     /translation="WSHPQFEK"
     CDS             3575..3598
                     /codon_start=1
                     /product="peptide that binds Strep-Tactin(R), an engineered
                     form of streptavidin"
                     /label=Strep-Tag II
                     /translation="WSHPQFEK"
     CDS             3629..3655
                     /codon_start=1
                     /product="HA (human influenza hemagglutinin) epitope tag"
                     /label=HA
                     /translation="YPYDVPDYA"
     CDS             3656..4615
                     /codon_start=1
                     /product="promiscuous R118G mutant of the E. coli biotin
                     protein ligase (Cronan, 2005)"
                     /label=BirA(R118G)
                     /note="also known as BirA* or BioID"
                     /translation="KDNTVPLKLIALLANGEFHSGEQLGETLGMSRAAINKHIQTLRDW
                     GVDVFTVPGKGYSLPEPIQLLNAKQILGQLDGGSVAVLPVIDSTNQYLLDRIGELKSGD
                     ACIAEYQQAGRGGRGRKWFSPFGANLYLSMFWRLEQGPAAAIGLSLVIGIVMAEVLRKL
                     GADKVRVKWPNDLYLQDRKLAGILVELTGKTGDAAQIVIGAGINMAMRRVEESVVNQGW
                     ITLQEAGINLDRNTLAAMLIRELRAALELFEQEGLAPYLSRWEKLDNFINRPVKLIIGD
                     KEIFGISRGIDKQGALLLEQDGIIKPWMGGEISLRSAEK"
     primer_bind     complement(4659..4676)
                     /label=BGH-rev
                     /note="Bovine growth hormone terminator, reverse primer.
                     Also called BGH reverse"
     polyA_signal    4665..4889
                     /label=bGH poly(A) signal
                     /note="bovine growth hormone polyadenylation signal"
     primer_bind     complement(5022..5041)
                     /label=F1ori-R
                     /note="F1 origin, reverse primer"
     protein_bind    5173..5220
                     /label=FRT
                     /bound_moiety="FLP recombinase from the Saccharomyces
                     cerevisiae 2u plasmid"
                     /note="FLP-mediated recombination occurs in the 8-bp core
                     sequence TCTAGAAA (Turan and Bode, 2011)."
     CDS             5228..6250
                     /codon_start=1
                     /gene="aph(4)-Ia"
                     /product="aminoglycoside phosphotransferase from E. coli"
                     /label=HygR
                     /note="confers resistance to hygromycin"
                     /translation="KKPELTATSVEKFLIEKFDSVSDLMQLSEGEESRAFSFDVGGRGY
                     VLRVNSCADGFYKDRYVYRHFASAALPIPEVLDIGEFSESLTYCISRRAQGVTLQDLPE
                     TELPAVLQPVAEAMDAIAAADLSQTSGFGPFGPQGIGQYTTWRDFICAIADPHVYHWQT
                     VMDDTVSASVAQALDELMLWAEDCPEVRHLVHADFGSNNVLTDNGRITAVIDWSEAMFG
                     DSQYEVANIFFWRPWLACMEQQTRYFERRHPELAGSPRLRAYMLRIGLDQLYQSLVDGN
                     FDDAAWAQGRCDAIVRSGAGTVGRTQIARRSAAVWTDGCVEVLADSGNRRPSTRPRAKE
                     "
     polyA_signal    6380..6501
                     /label=SV40 poly(A) signal
                     /note="SV40 polyadenylation signal"
     primer_bind     complement(6417..6436)
                     /label=SV40pA-R
                     /note="SV40 polyA, reverse primer"
     primer_bind     6471..6490
                     /label=EBV-rev
                     /note="SV40 polyA terminator, reverse primer"
     primer_bind     complement(6550..6566)
                     /label=M13 rev
                     /note="common sequencing primer, one of multiple similar
                     variants"
     primer_bind     complement(6550..6566)
                     /label=M13 Reverse
                     /note="In lacZ gene. Also called M13-rev"
     primer_bind     complement(6563..6585)
                     /label=M13/pUC Reverse
                     /note="In lacZ gene"
     protein_bind    6574..6590
                     /label=lac operator
                     /bound_moiety="lac repressor encoded by lacI"
                     /note="The lac repressor binds to the lac operator to
                     inhibit transcription in E. coli. This inhibition can be
                     relieved by adding lactose or
                     isopropyl-beta-D-thiogalactopyranoside (IPTG)."
     promoter        complement(6598..6628)
                     /label=lac promoter
                     /note="promoter for the E. coli lac operon"
     protein_bind    6643..6664
                     /label=CAP binding site
                     /bound_moiety="E. coli catabolite activator protein"
                     /note="CAP binding activates transcription in the presence
                     of cAMP."
ORIGIN
        1 cggtttgcgt attgggcgct cttccgcttc ctcgctcact gactcgctgc gctcggtcgt
       61 tcggctgcgg cgagcggtat cagctcactc aaaggcggta atacggttat ccacagaatc
      121 aggggataac gcaggaaaga acatgtgagc aaaaggccag caaaaggcca ggaaccgtaa
      181 aaaggccgcg ttgctggcgt ttttccatag gctccgcccc cctgacgagc atcacaaaaa
      241 tcgacgctca agtcagaggt ggcgaaaccc gacaggacta taaagatacc aggcgtttcc
      301 ccctggaagc tccctcgtgc gctctcctgt tccgaccctg ccgcttaccg gatacctgtc
      361 cgcctttctc ccttcgggaa gcgtggcgct ttctcatagc tcacgctgta ggtatctcag
      421 ttcggtgtag gtcgttcgct ccaagctggg ctgtgtgcac gaaccccccg ttcagcccga
      481 ccgctgcgcc ttatccggta actatcgtct tgagtccaac ccggtaagac acgacttatc
      541 gccactggca gcagccactg gtaacaggat tagcagagcg aggtatgtag gcggtgctac
      601 agagttcttg aagtggtggc ctaactacgg ctacactaga agaacagtat ttggtatctg
      661 cgctctgctg aagccagtta ccttcggaaa aagagttggt agctcttgat ccggcaaaca
      721 aaccaccgct ggtagcggtg gtttttttgt ttgcaagcag cagattacgc gcagaaaaaa
      781 aggatctcaa gaagatcctt tgatcttttc tacggggtct gacgctcagt ggaacgaaaa
      841 ctcacgttaa gggattttgg tcatgagatt atcaaaaagg atcttcacct agatcctttt
      901 aaattaaaaa tgaagtttta aatcaatcta aagtatatat gagtaaactt ggtctgacag
      961 ttaccaatgc ttaatcagtg aggcacctat ctcagcgatc tgtctatttc gttcatccat
     1021 agttgcctga ctccccgtcg tgtagataac tacgatacgg gagggcttac catctggccc
     1081 cagtgctgca atgataccgc gagacccacg ctcaccggct ccagatttat cagcaataaa
     1141 ccagccagcc ggaagggccg agcgcagaag tggtcctgca actttatccg cctccatcca
     1201 gtctattaat tgttgccggg aagctagagt aagtagttcg ccagttaata gtttgcgcaa
     1261 cgttgttgcc attgctacag gcatcgtggt gtcacgctcg tcgtttggta tggcttcatt
     1321 cagctccggt tcccaacgat caaggcgagt tacatgatcc cccatgttgt gcaaaaaagc
     1381 ggttagctcc ttcggtcctc cgatcgttgt cagaagtaag ttggccgcag tgttatcact
     1441 catggttatg gcagcactgc ataattctct tactgtcatg ccatccgtaa gatgcttttc
     1501 tgtgactggt gagtactcaa ccaagtcatt ctgagaatag tgtatgcggc gaccgagttg
     1561 ctcttgcccg gcgtcaatac gggataatac cgcgccacat agcagaactt taaaagtgct
     1621 catcattgga aaacgttctt cggggcgaaa actctcaagg atcttaccgc tgttgagatc
     1681 cagttcgatg taacccactc gtgcacccaa ctgatcttca gcatctttta ctttcaccag
     1741 cgtttctggg tgagcaaaaa caggaaggca aaatgccgca aaaaagggaa taagggcgac
     1801 acggaaatgt tgaatactca tactcttcct ttttcaatat tattgaagca tttatcaggg
     1861 ttattgtctc atgagcggat acatatttga atgtatttag aaaaataaac aaataggggt
     1921 tccgcgcaca tttccccgaa aagtgccacc tgacgtcgac ggatcgggag atctcccgat
     1981 cccctatggt gcactctcag tacaatctgc tctgatgccg catagttaag ccagtatctg
     2041 ctccctgctt gtgtgttgga ggtcgctgag tagtgcgcga gcaaaattta agctacaaca
     2101 aggcaaggct tgaccgacaa ttgcatgaag aatctgctta gggttaggcg ttttgcgctg
     2161 cttcgcgatg tacgggccag atatacgcgt tgacattgat tattgactag ttattaatag
     2221 taatcaatta cggggtcatt agttcatagc ccatatatgg agttccgcgt tacataactt
     2281 acggtaaatg gcccgcctgg ctgaccgccc aacgaccccc gcccattgac gtcaataatg
     2341 acgtatgttc ccatagtaac gccaataggg actttccatt gacgtcaatg ggtggagtat
     2401 ttacggtaaa ctgcccactt ggcagtacat caagtgtatc atatgccaag tacgccccct
     2461 attgacgtca atgacggtaa atggcccgcc tggcattatg cccagtacat gaccttatgg
     2521 gactttccta cttggcagta catctacgta ttagtcatcg ctattaccat ggtgatgcgg
     2581 ttttggcagt acatcaatgg gcgtggatag cggtttgact cacggggatt tccaagtctc
     2641 caccccattg acgtcaatgg gagtttgttt tggcaccaaa atcaacggga ctttccaaaa
     2701 tgtcgtaaca actccgcccc attgacgcaa atgggcggta ggcgtgtacg gtgggaggtc
     2761 tatataagca gagctctccc tatcagtgat agagatctcc ctatcagtga tagagatcgt
     2821 cgacgagctc gtttagtgaa ccgtcagatc gcctggagac gccatccacg ctgttttgac
     2881 ctccatagaa gacaccggga ccgatccagc ctccggactc tagcgtttaa acttaagctt
     2941 ggtaccgagc tcggatccac tagtccagtg tggtggaatt ctgcagatat caacaagttt
     3001 gtacaaaaaa gcaggctcca ccatgnnnnn nnnnnnnnnn nnnnnnnnnn nnnnnnnnnn
     3061 nnnnnnnnnn nnnnnnnnnn nnnnnnnnnn nnnnnnnnnn nnnnnnnnnn nnnnnnnnnn
     3121 nnnnnnnnnn nnnnnnnnnn nnnnnnnnnn nnnnnnnnnn nnnnnnnnnn nnnnnnnnnn
     3181 nnnnnnnnnn nnnnnnnnnn nnnnnnnnnn nnnnnnnnnn nnnnnnnnnn nnnnnnnnnn
     3241 nnnnnnnnnn nnnnnnnnnn nnnnnnnnnn nnnnnnnnnn nnnnnnnnnn nnnnnnnnnn
     3301 nnnnnnnnnn nnnnnnnnnn nnnnnnnnnn nnnnnnnnnn nnnnnnnnnn nnnnnnnnnn
     3361 nnnnnnnnnn nnnnnnnnnn nnnnnnnnnn nnnnnnnnnn nnnnnnnnnn nnnnnnnnnn
     3421 nnnnnnnnnn nnnnnnnnnn nngacccagc tttcttgtac aaagtggttg atatcaaggc
     3481 cgccgacatc accagcctgt acaagaaagt ggggtggagc catccccagt tcgagaaggg
     3541 cggaggatct ggcggcggaa gcggcggagg aagctggtcc caccctcagt ttgagaaagg
     3601 caccgagctg ggcagcacca tggccagcta cccctacgac gtgcccgact acgccaagga
     3661 caacaccgtg cccctgaagc tgatcgccct gctggccaac ggcgagttcc actctggcga
     3721 gcagctgggc gagacactgg gcatgagcag agccgccatc aacaagcaca tccagaccct
     3781 gcgggactgg ggcgtggacg tgttcacagt gcccggcaag ggctacagcc tgcccgagcc
     3841 catccagctg ctgaacgcca agcagatcct gggccagctg gatggcggat ctgtggccgt
     3901 gctgcccgtg atcgacagca ccaaccagta tctgctcgac cggatcggcg agctgaagtc
     3961 cggcgacgcc tgtatcgccg agtaccagca ggccggcaga ggcggcaggg gcagaaagtg
     4021 gttcagcccc ttcggcgcca acctgtacct gagcatgttc tggagactgg aacagggccc
     4081 agccgccgct attggcctga gcctggtcat cggcatcgtg atggccgagg tgctgcggaa
     4141 gctgggcgcc gacaaagtgc gcgtgaagtg gcccaacgac ctgtatctgc aggaccggaa
     4201 gctggccggc atcctggtgg aactgaccgg caaaacaggc gacgccgccc agatcgtgat
     4261 cggcgctggc atcaacatgg ccatgcggcg ggtggaagag agcgtggtca accagggctg
     4321 gatcaccctg caggaagccg gcatcaacct ggaccggaac accctggccg ccatgctgat
     4381 cagagagctg agagccgccc tggaactgtt cgagcaggaa ggcctggccc cctacctgag
     4441 cagatgggag aagctggaca acttcatcaa ccggcccgtg aaactgatca tcggcgacaa
     4501 agagatcttc ggcatcagcc ggggcatcga caagcagggg gccctgctcc tggaacagga
     4561 cggcatcatc aagccctgga tgggcggcga gatcagcctg cggagcgccg agaagtgatg
     4621 actcgagtct agagggcccg tttaaacccg ctgatcagcc tcgactgtgc cttctagttg
     4681 ccagccatct gttgtttgcc cctcccccgt gccttccttg accctggaag gtgccactcc
     4741 cactgtcctt tcctaataaa atgaggaaat tgcatcgcat tgtctgagta ggtgtcattc
     4801 tattctgggg ggtggggtgg ggcaggacag caagggggag gattgggaag acaatagcag
     4861 gcatgctggg gatgcggtgg gctctatggc ttctgaggcg gaaagaacca gctggggctc
     4921 tagggggtat ccccnnnnnn nnnnnnnnnn nnnnnnnnnn nnnnnnnnnn nnnnnnnnnn
     4981 nnnnnnnnnn nnnnnnnnnn nnnnnnnnnn nnnnnnnnnn nnnnnnnnnn nnnnnnnnnn
     5041 nnnnnnnnnn nnnnnnnncn nnnnnnnnnn nnnnnnnnnn nnnnnnnnnn nnnnnnnnnn
     5101 nnnnnnnnnn nnnnnnnnnn nnnnnnnnnn nnnnnnnnnn nnnnnnnnnn agggtgatgg
     5161 ttcacgtacc tagaagttcc tattccgaag ttcctattct ctagaaagta taggaacttc
     5221 cttggccaaa aagcctgaac tcaccgcgac gtctgtcgag aagtttctga tcgaaaagtt
     5281 cgacagcgtc tccgacctga tgcagctctc ggagggcgaa gaatctcgtg ctttcagctt
     5341 cgatgtagga gggcgtggat atgtcctgcg ggtaaatagc tgcgccgatg gtttctacaa
     5401 agatcgttat gtttatcggc actttgcatc ggccgcgctc ccgattccgg aagtgcttga
     5461 cattggggaa ttcagcgaga gcctgaccta ttgcatctcc cgccgtgcac agggtgtcac
     5521 gttgcaagac ctgcctgaaa ccgaactgcc cgctgttctg cagccggtcg cggaggccat
     5581 ggatgcgatc gctgcggccg atcttagcca gacgagcggg ttcggcccat tcggaccgca
     5641 aggaatcggt caatacacta catggcgtga tttcatatgc gcgattgctg atccccatgt
     5701 gtatcactgg caaactgtga tggacgacac cgtcagtgcg tccgtcgcgc aggctctcga
     5761 tgagctgatg ctttgggccg aggactgccc cgaagtccgg cacctcgtgc acgcggattt
     5821 cggctccaac aatgtcctga cggacaatgg ccgcataaca gcggtcattg actggagcga
     5881 ggcgatgttc ggggattccc aatacgaggt cgccaacatc ttcttctgga ggccgtggtt
     5941 ggcttgtatg gagcagcaga cgcgctactt cgagcggagg catccggagc ttgcaggatc
     6001 gccgcggctc cgggcgtata tgctccgcat tggtcttgac caactctatc agagcttggt
     6061 tgacggcaat ttcgatgatg cagcttgggc gcagggtcga tgcgacgcaa tcgtccgatc
     6121 cggagccggg actgtcgggc gtacacaaat cgcccgcaga agcgcggccg tctggaccga
     6181 tggctgtgta gaagtactcg ccgatagtgg aaaccgacgc cccagcactc gtccgagggc
     6241 aaaggaatag cacgtactac gagatttcga ttccaccgcc gccttctatg aaaggttggg
     6301 cttcggaatc gttttccggg acgccggctg gatgatcctc cagcgcgggg atctcatgct
     6361 ggagttcttc gcccacccca acttgtttat tgcagcttat aatggttaca aataaagcaa
     6421 tagcatcaca aatttcacaa ataaagcatt tttttcactg cattctagtt gtggtttgtc
     6481 caaactcatc aatgtatctt atcatgtctg tataccgtcg acctctagct agagcttggc
     6541 gtaatcatgg tcatagctgt ttcctgtgtg aaattgttat ccgctcacaa ttccacacaa
     6601 catacgagcc ggaagcataa agtgtaaagc ctggggtgcc taatgagtga gctaactcac
     6661 attaattgcg ttgcgctcac tgcccgcttt ccagtcggga aacctgtcgt gccagctgca
     6721 ttaatgaatc ggccaacgcg cggggagagg
//
