[The description below was written by a language model from this plasmid's Addgene catalogue record and the feature table of its GenBank file.]
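Description:
MAC-SARS-CoV-2 NSP10 is a 6,750 bp mammalian expression plasmid built on the MAC-tag-C Gateway destination backbone. It carries the coding sequence for SARS-CoV-2 non-structural protein 10, a cleavage product of the viral ORF1ab polyprotein. In E. coli it replicates from a high-copy ColE1/pUC-type origin and is selected with ampicillin through the bla gene.

The NSP10 insert was introduced by Gateway cloning and lies between attB1 and attB2 sites; it is not itself annotated as a feature. Transcription is driven by the human CMV immediate-early enhancer and promoter, followed by two tet operator sites. Expression can therefore be held off in cells that produce the Tet repressor and switched on with tetracycline or doxycycline. Downstream of attB2, the backbone supplies the C-terminal MAC-tag, which consists of two Strep-Tag II peptides, an HA epitope and the promiscuous biotin ligase BirA(R118G), also known as BioID. A bovine growth hormone polyadenylation signal terminates the transcript.

An FRT site sits immediately upstream of a hygromycin resistance gene that has an SV40 poly(A) signal but no annotated promoter of its own. This layout is typical of FLP-mediated integration into a genomic FRT landing site, where correct insertion activates the marker and gives isogenic, inducible stable lines.

The combined tag lets a single construct serve two purposes. The Strep tags allow affinity purification of stable complexes, and BirA* biotinylates nearby proteins for proximity labelling. The HA epitope allows detection or imaging. According to the associated publication title, the plasmid supports a combined affinity purification and proximity labelling mass spectrometry workflow, here applied to mapping host interactors of NSP10.
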