Addgene plasmid #158361: MAC-SARS-CoV-2 NSP10
Purpose: MAC-tagged gene expression
Depositing lab: Markku Varjosalo. Depositing organization: University of Helsinki, Institute of Biotechnology. Publication: Combined proximity labeling and affinity purification-mass spectrometry workflow for mapping and visualizing protein interaction networks. Liu X, Salokas K, Weldatsadik RG, Gawriyski L, Varjosalo M. Nat Protoc. 2020 Aug 10. pii: 10.1038/s41596-020-0365-x. doi: 10.1038/s41596-020-0365-x. PubMed 32778839.
Backbone
  Vector backbone: MAC-tag-C (#108077)
  Vector type: Mammalian Expression
Growth in bacteria
  Bacterial resistance: Ampicillin, 100 μg/mL
  Growth temperature: 37°C
  Growth strain: DH5alpha
  Copy number: High Copy
Gene/Insert
  Gene/Insert name: SARS-CoV-2 NSP10
  Species: Other
  Entrez Gene: ORF1ab (a.k.a. GU280_gp01)
  Tag / fusion protein: MAC-tag (C terminal on backbone)
  Cloning method: Gateway Cloning
Terms and licenses: Academic/Nonprofit Terms; Industry Terms
How to cite: MAC-SARS-CoV-2 NSP10 was a gift from Markku Varjosalo (Addgene plasmid # 158361 ; http://n2t.net/addgene:158361 ; RRID:Addgene_158361)
